>Addgene plasmid #90342 | pLminP_Luc2P_RE8 | addgene full sequence | sequence record 488700 | Addgene NGS Result
TGTAGTCTTATGCAATACTCTTGTAGTCTTGCAACATGGTAACGATGAGTTAGCAACATGCCTTACAAGG
AGAGAAAAAGCACCGTGCATGCCGATTGGTGGAAGTAAGGTGGTACGATCGTGCCTTATTAGGAAGGCAA
CAGACGGGTCTGACATGGATTGGACGAACCACTGAATTGCCGCATTGCAGAGATATTGTATTTAAGTGCC
TAGCTCGATACATAAACGGGTCTCTCTGGTTAGACCAGATCTGAGCCTGGGAGCTCTCTGGCTAACTAGG
GAACCCACTGCTTAAGCCTCAATAAAGCTTGCCTTGAGTGCTTCAAGTAGTGTGTGCCCGTCTGTTGTGT
GACTCTGGTAACTAGAGATCCCTCAGACCCTTTTAGTCAGTGTGGAAAATCTCTAGCAGTGGCGCCCGAA
CAGGGACTTGAAAGCGAAAGGGAAACCAGAGGAGCTCTCTCGACGCAGGACTCGGCTTGCTGAAGCGCGC
ACGGCAAGAGGCGAGGGGCGGCGACTGGTGAGTACGCCAAAAATTTTGACTAGCGGAGGCTAGAAGGAGA
GAGATGGGTGCGAGAGCGTCAGTATTAAGCGGGGGAGAATTAGATCGCGATGGGAAAAAATTCGGTTAAG
GCCAGGGGGAAAGAAAAAATATAAATTAAAACATATAGTATGGGCAAGCAGGGAGCTAGAACGATTCGCA
GTTAATCCTGGCCTGTTAGAAACATCAGAAGGCTGTAGACAAATACTGGGACAGCTACAACCATCCCTTC
AGACAGGATCAGAAGAACTTAGATCATTATATAATACAGTAGCAACCCTCTATTGTGTGCATCAAAGGAT
AGAGATAAAAGACACCAAGGAAGCTTTAGACAAGATAGAGGAAGAGCAAAACAAAAGTAAGACCACCGCA
CAGCAAGCGGCCGCTGATCTTCAGACCTGGAGGAGGAGATATGAGGGACAATTGGAGAAGTGAATTATAT
AAATATAAAGTAGTAAAAATTGAACCATTAGGAGTAGCACCCACCAAGGCAAAGAGAAGAGTGGTGCAGA
GAGAAAAAAGAGCAGTGGGAATAGGAGCTTTGTTCCTTGGGTTCTTGGGAGCAGCAGGAAGCACTATGGG
CGCAGCGTCAATGACGCTGACGGTACAGGCCAGACAATTATTGTCTGGTATAGTGCAGCAGCAGAACAAT
TTGCTGAGGGCTATTGAGGCGCAACAGCATCTGTTGCAACTCACAGTCTGGGGCATCAAGCAGCTCCAGG
CAAGAATCCTGGCTGTGGAAAGATACCTAAAGGATCAACAGCTCCTGGGGATTTGGGGTTGCTCTGGAAA
ACTCATTTGCACCACTGCTGTGCCTTGGAATGCTAGTTGGAGTAATAAATCTCTGGAACAGATTTGGAAT
CACACGACCTGGATGGAGTGGGACAGAGAAATTAACAATTACACAAGCTTAATACACTCCTTAATTGAAG
AATCGCAAAACCAGCAAGAAAAGAATGAACAAGAATTATTGGAATTAGATAAATGGGCAAGTTTGTGGAA
TTGGTTTAACATAACAAATTGGCTGTGGTATATAAAATTATTCATAATGATAGTAGGAGGCTTGGTAGGT
TTAAGAATAGTTTTTGCTGTACTTTCTATAGTGAATAGAGTTAGGCAGGGATATTCACCATTATCGTTTC
AGACCCACCTCCCAACCCCGAGGGGACCCGACAGGCCCGAAGGAATAGAAGAAGAAGGTGGAGAGAGAGA
CAGAGACAGATCCATTCGATTAGTGAACGGATCTCGACGGTATCGGTTAACTTTTAAAAGAAAAGGGGGG
ATTGGGGGGTACAGTGCAGGGGAAAGAATAGTAGACATAATAGCAACAGACATACAAACTAAAGAATTAC
AAAAACAAATTACAAAAATTCAAAATTTTATCGATCGCACCAGCGTGTGGATCTCGAAAGTAAACAACTA
TGTAAACAACTATAAGTAAACAACTATGTAAACAACTATAAGTAAACAACTATGTAAACAAGATCGATCC
GAGAACAGATCTGGCCTCGGCGGCCAAGCTTAGACACTAGAGGGTATATAATGGAAGCTCGACTTCCAGC
TTGGCAATCCGGTACTGTTGGTAAAGCCACCATGGAAGATGCCAAAAACATTAAGAAGGGCCCAGCGCCA
TTCTACCCACTCGAAGACGGGACCGCCGGCGAGCAGCTGCACAAAGCCATGAAGCGCTACGCCCTGGTGC
CCGGCACCATCGCCTTTACCGACGCACATATCGAGGTGGACATTACCTACGCCGAGTACTTCGAGATGAG
CGTTCGGCTGGCAGAAGCTATGAAGCGCTATGGGCTGAATACAAACCATCGGATCGTGGTGTGCAGCGAG
AATAGCTTGCAGTTCTTCATGCCCGTGTTGGGTGCCCTGTTCATCGGTGTGGCTGTGGCCCCAGCTAACG
ACATCTACAACGAGCGCGAGCTGCTGAACAGCATGGGCATCAGCCAGCCCACCGTCGTATTCGTGAGCAA
GAAAGGGCTGCAAAAGATCCTCAACGTGCAAAAGAAGCTACCGATCATACAAAAGATCATCATCATGGAT
AGCAAGACCGACTACCAGGGCTTCCAAAGCATGTACACCTTCGTGACTTCCCATTTGCCACCCGGCTTCA
ACGAGTACGACTTCGTGCCCGAGAGCTTCGACCGGGACAAAACCATCGCCCTGATCATGAACAGTAGTGG
CAGTACCGGATTGCCCAAGGGCGTAGCCCTACCGCACCGCACCGCTTGTGTCCGATTCAGTCATGCCCGC
GACCCCATCTTCGGCAACCAGATCATCCCCGACACCGCTATCCTCAGCGTGGTGCCATTTCACCACGGCT
TCGGCATGTTCACCACGCTGGGCTACTTGATCTGCGGCTTTCGGGTCGTGCTCATGTACCGCTTCGAGGA
GGAGCTATTCTTGCGCAGCTTGCAAGACTATAAGATTCAATCTGCCCTGCTGGTGCCCACACTATTTAGC
TTCTTCGCTAAGAGCACTCTCATCGACAAGTACGACCTAAGCAACTTGCACGAGATCGCCAGCGGCGGGG
CGCCGCTCAGCAAGGAGGTAGGTGAGGCCGTGGCCAAACGCTTCCACCTACCAGGCATCCGCCAGGGCTA
CGGCCTGACAGAAACAACCAGCGCCATTCTGATCACCCCCGAAGGGGACGACAAGCCTGGCGCAGTAGGC
AAGGTGGTGCCCTTCTTCGAGGCTAAGGTGGTGGACTTGGACACCGGTAAGACACTGGGTGTGAACCAGC
GCGGCGAGCTGTGCGTCCGTGGCCCCATGATCATGAGCGGCTACGTTAACAACCCCGAGGCTACAAACGC
TCTCATCGACAAGGACGGCTGGCTGCACAGCGGCGACATCGCCTACTGGGACGAGGACGAGCACTTCTTC
ATCGTGGACCGGCTGAAGAGCCTGATCAAATACAAGGGCTACCAGGTAGCCCCAGCCGAACTGGAGAGCA
TCCTGCTGCAACACCCCAACATCTTCGACGCCGGGGTCGCCGGCCTGCCCGACGACGATGCCGGCGAGCT
GCCCGCCGCAGTCGTCGTGCTGGAACACGGTAAAACCATGACCGAGAAGGAGATCGTGGACTATGTGGCC
AGCCAGGTTACAACCGCCAAGAAGCTGCGCGGTGGTGTTGTGTTCGTGGACGAGGTGCCTAAAGGACTGA
CCGGCAAGTTGGACGCCCGCAAGATCCGCGAGATTCTCATTAAGGCCAAGAAGGGCGGCAAGATCGCCGT
GAATTCTCACGGCTTCCCTCCCGAGGTGGAGGAGCAGGCCGCCGGCACCCTGCCCATGAGCTGCGCCCAG
GAGAGCGGCATGGATAGACACCCTGCTGCTTGCGCCAGCGCCAGGATCAACGTCTAAGGCCGCGACTCTA
GAACGCGTCACTGCGGCTACCCCGTGGAGCGAGATGACTACAGACATCAGCGCGTACCGGTTAGTAATGA
TCGACAATCAACCTCTGGATTACAAAATTTGTGAAAGATTGACTGGTATTCTTAACTATGTTGCTCCTTT
TACGCTATGTGGATACGCTGCTTTAATGCCTTTGTATCATGCTATTGCTTCCCGTATGGCTTTCATTTTC
TCCTCCTTGTATAAATCCTGGTTGCTGTCTCTTTATGAGGAGTTGTGGCCCGTTGTCAGGCAACGTGGCG
TGGTGTGCACTGTGTTTGCTGACGCAACCCCCACTGGTTGGGGCATTGCCACCACCTGTCAGCTCCTTTC
CGGGACTTTCGCTTTCCCCCTCCCTATTGCCACGGCGGAACTCATCGCCGCCTGCCTTGCCCGCTGCTGG
ACAGGGGCTCGGCTGTTGGGCACTGACAATTCCGTGGTGTTGTCGGGGAAGCTGACGTCCTTTCCATGGC
TGCTCGCCTGTGTTGCCACCTGGATTCTGCGCGGGACGTCCTTCTGCTACGTCCCTTCGGCCCTCAATCC
AGCGGACCTTCCTTCCCGCGGCCTGCTGCCGGCTCTGCGGCCTCTTCCGCGTCTTCGCCTTCGCCCTCAG
ACGAGTCGGATCTCCCTTTGGGCCGCCTCCCCGCCTGGCGATGGTACCGGTGTGGAAAGTCCCCAGGCTC
CCCAGCAGGCAGAAGTATGCAAAGCATGCATCTCAATTAGTCAGCAACCAGGTGTGGAAAGTCCCCAGGC
TCCCCAGCAGGCAGAAGTATGCAAAGCATGCATCTCAATTAGTCAGCAACCATAGTCCCGCCCCTAACTC
CGCCCATCCCGCCCCTAACTCCGCCCAGTTCCGCCCATTCTCCGCCCCATGGCTGACTAATTTTTTTTAT
TTATGCAGAGGCCGAGGCCGCCTCTGCCTCTGAGCTATTCCAGAAGTAGTGAGGAGGCTTTTTTGGAGGC
CTAGGCTTTTGCAAAAAGCTCCCGGGAGCTTGTATATCCATTTTCGGATCTGATCAGCACCTAGCATGGT
GAGCAAGGGCGAGGAGCTGTTCACCGGGGTGGTGCCCATCCTGGTCGAGCTGGACGGCGACGTAAACGGC
CACAAGTTCAGCGTGTCCGGCGAGGGCGAGGGCGATGCCACCTACGGCAAGCTGACCCTGAAGTTCATCT
GCACCACCGGCAAGCTGCCCGTGCCCTGGCCCACCCTCGTGACCACCTTCACCTACGGCGTGCAGTGCTT
CGCCCGCTACCCCGACCACATGAAGCAGCACGACTTCTTCAAGTCCGCCATGCCCGAAGGCTACGTCCAG
GAGCGCACCATCTTCTTCAAGGACGACGGCAACTACAAGACCCGCGCCGAGGTGAAGTTCGAGGGCGACA
CCCTGGTGAACCGCATCGAGCTGAAGGGCATCGACTTCAAGGAGGACGGCAACATCCTGGGGCACAAGCT
GGAGTACAACTACAACAGCCACAAGGTCTATATCACCGCCGACAAGCAGAAGAACGGCATCAAGGTGAAC
TTCAAGACCCGCCACAACATCGAGGACGGCAGCGTGCAGCTCGCCGACCACTACCAGCAGAACACCCCCA
TCGGCGACGGCCCCGTGCTGCTGCCCGACAACCACTACCTGAGCACCCAGTCCGCCCTGAGCAAAGACCC
CAACGAGAAGCGCGATCACATGGTCCTGCTGGAGTTCGTGACCGCCGCCGGGATCACTCTCGGCATGGAC
GAGCTGTACAAGTAAGGTACCTTTAAGACCAATGACTTACAAGGCAGCTGTAGATCTTAGCCACTTTTTA
AAAGAAAAGGGGGGACTGGAAGGGCTAATTCACTCCCAACGAAGACAAGATCTGCTTTTTGCTTGTACTG
GGTCTCTCTGGTTAGACCAGATCTGAGCCTGGGAGCTCTCTGGCTAACTAGGGAACCCACTGCTTAAGCC
TCAATAAAGCTTGCCTTGAGTGCTTCAAGTAGTGTGTGCCCGTCTGTTGTGTGACTCTGGTAACTAGAGA
TCCCTCAGACCCTTTTAGTCAGTGTGGAAAATCTCTAGCAGTAGTAGTTCATGTCATCTTATTATTCAGT
ATTTATAACTTGCAAAGAAATGAATATCAGAGAGTGAGAGGAACTTGTTTATTGCAGCTTATAATGGTTA
CAAATAAAGCAATAGCATCACAAATTTCACAAATAAAGCATTTTTTTCACTGCATTCTAGTTGTGGTTTG
TCCAAACTCATCAATGTATCTTATCATGTCTGGCTCTAGCTATCCCGCCCCTAACTCCGCCCATCCCGCC
CCTAACTCCGCCCAGTTCCGCCCATTCTCCGCCCCATGGCTGACTAATTTTTTTTATTTATGCAGAGGCC
GAGGCCGCCTCGGCCTCTGAGCTATTCCAGAAGTAGTGAGGAGGCTTTTTTGGAGGCCTAGGGACGTACC
CAATTCGCCCTATAGTGAGTCGTATTACGCGCGCTCACTGGCCGTCGTTTTACAACGTCGTGACTGGGAA
AACCCTGGCGTTACCCAACTTAATCGCCTTGCAGCACATCCCCCTTTCGCCAGCTGGCGTAATAGCGAAG
AGGCCCGCACCGATCGCCCTTCCCAACAGTTGCGCAGCCTGAATGGCGAATGGG
[124 nt withheld, positions 6565-6688]
C
[91 nt withheld, positions 6690-6780]
A
[49 nt withheld, positions 6782-6830]
CCTTTGACGTTGGAGTCCACGTTCTTT
[37 nt withheld, positions 6858-6894]
ACCCTATCTCGGTCTATTCTTTTGATTTATAAGGGATTTTGCCGATTTCGGCCTATTGGTTAAAAAATGA
GCTGATTTAACAAAAATTTAACGCGAATTTTAACAAAATATTAACGCTTACAATTTAGGTGGCACTTTTC
GGGGAAATGTGCGCGGAACCCCTATTTGTTTATTTTTCTAAATACATTCAAATATGTATCCGCTCATGAG
ACAATAACCCTGATAAATGCTTCAATAATATTGAAAAAGGAAGAGTATGAGTATTCAACATTTCCGTGTC
GCCCTTATTCCCTTTTTTGCGGCATTTTGCCTTCCTGTTTTTGCTCACCCAGAAACGCTGGTGAAAGTAA
AAGATGCTGAAGATCAGTTGGGTGCACGAGTGGGTTACATCGAACTGGATCTCAACAGCGGTAAGATCCT
TGAGAGTTTTCGCCCCGAAGAACGTTTTCCAATGATGAGCACTTTTAAAGTTCTGCTATGTGGCGCGGTA
TTATCCCGTATTGACGCCGGGCAAGAGCAACTCGGTCGCCGCATACACTATTCTCAGAATGACTTGGTTG
AGTACTCACCAGTCACAGAAAAGCATCTTACGGATGGCATGACAGTAAGAGAATTATGCAGTGCTGCCAT
AACCATGAGTGATAACACTGCGGCCAACTTACTTCTGACAACGATCGGAGGACCGAAGGAGCTAACCGCT
TTTTTGCACAACATGGGGGATCATGTAACTCGCCTTGATCGTTGGGAACCGGAGCTGAATGAAGCCATAC
CAAACGACGAGCGTGACACCACGATGCCTGTAGCAATGGCAACAACGTTGCGCAAACTATTAACTGGCGA
ACTACTTACTCTAGCTTCCCGGCAACAATTAATAGACTGGATGGAGGCGGATAAAGTTGCAGGACCACTT
CTGCGCTCGGCCCTTCCGGCTGGCTGGTTTATTGCTGATAAATCTGGAGCCGGTGAGCGTGGGTCTCGCG
GTATCATTGCAGCACTGGGGCCAGATGGTAAGCCCTCCCGTATCGTAGTTATCTACACGACGGGGAGTCA
GGCAACTATGGATGAACGAAATAGACAGATCGCTGAGATAGGTGCCTCACTGATTAAGCATTGGTAACTG
TCAGACCAAGTTTACTCATATATACTTTAGATTGATTTAAAACTTCATTTTTAATTTAAAAGGATCTAGG
TGAAGATCCTTTTTGATAATCTCATGACCAAAATCCCTTAACGTGAGTTTTCGTTCCACTGAGCGTCAGA
CCCCGTAGAAAAGATCAAAGGATCTTCTTGAGATCCTTTTTTTCTGCGCGTAATCTGCTGCTTGCAAACA
AAAAAACCACCGCTACCAGCGGTGGTTTGTTTGCCGGATCAAGAGCTACCAACTCTTTTTCCGAAGGTAA
CTGGCTTCAGCAGAGCGCAGATACCAAATACTGTTCTTCTAGTGTAGCCGTAGTTAGGCCACCACTTCAA
GAACTCTGTAGCACCGCCTACATACCTCGCTCTGCTAATCCTGTTACCAGTGGCTGCTGCCAGTGGCGAT
AAGTCGTGTCTTACCGGGTTGGACTCAAGACGATAGTTACCGGATAAGGCGCAGCGGTCGGGCTGAACGG
GGGGTTCGTGCACACAGCCCAGCTTGGAGCGAACGACCTACACCGAACTGAGATACCTACAGCGTGAGCT
ATGAGAAAGCGCCACGCTTCCCGAAGGGAGAAAGGCGGACAGGTATCCGGTAAGCGGCAGGGTCGGAACA
GGAGAGCGCACGAGGGAGCTTCCAGGGGGAAACGCCTGGTATCTTTATAGTCCTGTCGGGTTTCGCCACC
TCTGACTTGAGCGTCGATTTTTGTGATGCTCGTCAGGGGGGCGGAGCCTATGGAAAAACGCCAGCAACGC
GGCCTTTTTACGGTTCCTGGCCTTTTGCTGGCCTTTTGCTCACATGTTCTTTCCTGCGTTATCCCCTGAT
TCTGTGGATAACCGTATTACCGCCTTTGAGTGAGCTGATACCGCTCGCCGCAGCCGAACGACCGAGCGCA
GCGAGTCAGTGAGCGAGGAAGCGGAAGAGCGCCCAATACGCAAACCGCCTCTCCCCGCGCGTTGGCCGAT
TCATTAATGCAGCTGGCACGACAGGTTTCCCGACTGGAAAGCGGGCAGTGAGCGCAACGCAATTAATGTG
AGTTAGCTCACTCATTAGGCACCCCAGGCTTTACACTTTATGCTTCCGGCTCGTATGTTGTGTGGAATTG
TGAGCGGATAACAATTTCACACAGGAAACAGCTATGACCATGATTACGCCAAGCGCGCAATTAACCCTCA
CTAAAGGGAACAAAAGCTGGAGCTGCAAGCTTAA
Features (pLannotate 1.2.2; 28 found; start..end, strand, type, name):
      1..227     +  promoter       RSV promoter: Rous sarcoma virus enhancer/promoter
    228..408     +  LTR            5' LTR (truncated): truncated 5' long terminal repeat (LTR) from HIV-1
    455..580     +  misc_feature   HIV-1 Ψ: packaging signal of human immunodeficiency virus type 1
    564..927     +  CDS            HIV-1 gag (fragment): gag protein from human immunodeficiency virus 1; gag
   1073..1306    +  misc_feature   RRE: The Rev response element (RRE) of HIV-1 allows for Rev-dependent mRNA export from the nucleus to the cytoplasm.
   1683..1783    +  CDS            Rev (fragment): human immunodeficiency virus 1 (HIV-1) Rev protein; rev; enhances nuclear export of unspliced and incompletely spliced viral mRNAs
   1802..1919    +  misc_feature   cPPT/CTS: central polypurine tract and central termination sequence of HIV-1
   2068..2099    +  promoter       minP: minimal TATA-box promoter with low basal activity
   2132..3781    +  CDS            luciferase: firefly luciferase synthetic luc2 version of the luciferase gene
   3785..3904    +  CDS            hPEST: PEST degradation sequence from mouse ornithine decarboxylase human codon-optimized
   3996..4584    +  misc_feature   WPRE: woodchuck hepatitis virus posttranscriptional regulatory element
   4599..4915    +  promoter       SV40 promoter: SV40 enhancer and early promoter
   4966..5685    +  CDS            EmGFP: Emerald GFP mammalian codon-optimized
   5684..5755    +  CDS            nef (fragment): NEF_HV1Z2 - Experimental evidence at protein level: Swiss-Prot protein existence level 1. Extracellular Nef protein targets CD4(+) T-lymphocytes for apoptosis by interacting with CXCR4 surface receptors. From Human immunodeficiency virus type 1 group M subtype D (isolate Z2/CDC-Z34) (HIV-1).
   5757..5990    +  LTR            3' LTR (ΔU3): self-inactivating 3' long terminal repeat (LTR) from HIV-1
   6062..6183    +  polyA_signal   SV40 poly(A) signal: SV40 polyadenylation signal
   6223..6358    +  rep_origin     SV40 ori: SV40 origin of replication
   6379..6397    -  promoter       T7 promoter: promoter for bacteriophage T7 RNA polymerase
   6405..6560    +  CDS            lacZα (fragment): LacZα fragment of β-galactosidase; lacZ fragment
   6565..6993    +  rep_origin     f1 ori (sequence partly withheld): f1 bacteriophage origin of replication; arrow indicates direction of (+) strand synthesis
   7046..7150    +  promoter       AmpR promoter: bla
   7151..8011    +  CDS            AmpR: β-lactamase; bla; confers resistance to ampicillin, carbenicillin, and related antibiotics
   8182..8770    +  rep_origin     ori: high-copy-number ColE1/pMB1/pBR322/pUC origin of replication
   8953..9045    +  CDS            lacI (fragment): lac repressor; lacI; The lac repressor binds to the lac operator to inhibit transcription in E. coli. This inhibition can be relieved by adding lactose or isopropyl-β-D-thiogalactopyranoside (IPTG).
   9058..9079    +  protein_bind   CAP binding site: CAP binding activates transcription in the presence of cAMP. E. coli catabolite activator protein
   9094..9124    +  promoter       lac promoter: promoter for the E. coli lac operon
   9132..9148    +  protein_bind   lac operator: The lac repressor binds to the lac operator to inhibit transcription in E. coli. This inhibition can be relieved by adding lactose or isopropyl-β-D-thiogalactopyranoside (IPTG). lac repressor encoded by lacI
   9193..9211    +  promoter       T3 promoter: promoter for bacteriophage T3 RNA polymerase
