[The description below was written by a language model from this plasmid's Addgene catalogue record and pLannotate feature annotations shown in this document.]
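Description:
pLminP_Luc2P_RE8 is a lentiviral transcriptional reporter built on the pLenti7.3 backbone and designed to read out FOXO1 activity as a proxy for insulin (PI3K/AKT) signalling. It is maintained in E. coli through a high-copy ColE1/pUC-type origin with ampicillin resistance (AmpR), and also carries an f1 origin and remnants of a lac/T7/T3 cloning region. The viral portion has a third-generation, self-inactivating layout. An RSV promoter drives a truncated HIV-1 5' LTR, followed by the Ψ packaging signal with a gag fragment, the RRE for Rev-dependent RNA export, and the cPPT/CTS. It ends in a ΔU3 3' LTR with an SV40 polyadenylation signal and SV40 origin downstream.

The reporter cassette sits after the cPPT. The catalogue lists the promoter as FOXO, while the feature table annotates only a minimal TATA-box promoter (minP). The FOXO response element is presumably located in the unannotated stretch just upstream of minP, though it is not itself annotated. minP has low basal activity, so expression of the downstream gene should depend on transcription factor binding at that element. The reporter is Luc2P, the synthetic luc2 firefly luciferase fused to an hPEST degradation sequence, derived in part from the pGL4.29 reporter vector. The PEST tag shortens protein half-life so that the signal follows changes in transcription more closely. A WPRE follows to enhance transcript expression. A separate SV40 enhancer/early promoter drives Emerald GFP, a constitutive fluorescent marker for identifying or sorting transduced cells (recorded in the catalogue as eGFP). The sequenced record is 9,238 nt, slightly shorter than the 9,293 bp stated on the catalogue page.
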