Addgene plasmid #90342: pLminP_Luc2P_RE8
Purpose: FOXO1 - Insulin (PI3K/AKT) gene reporter
Depositing lab: Ramnik Xavier. Depositing organization: Broad Institute. Publication: Simultaneous Pathway Activity Inference and Gene Expression Analysis Using RNA Sequencing. O'Connell DJ, Kolde R, Sooknah M, Graham DB, Sundberg TB, Latorre IJ, Mikkelsen TS, Xavier RJ. Cell Syst. 2016 May 25;2(5):323-34. doi: 10.1016/j.cels.2016.04.011. Epub 2016 May 19. PubMed 27211859.
Backbone
  Vector backbone: pLenti7.3
  Backbone manufacturer: Thermo Fisher
  Backbone size w/o insert (bp): 7251
  Total vector size (bp): 9293
  Vector type: Lentiviral
  Selectable markers: eGFP
Growth in bacteria
  Bacterial resistance: Ampicillin, 100 μg/mL
  Growth temperature: 37°C
  Growth strain: NEB Stable
  Copy number: High Copy
Gene/Insert
  Gene/Insert name: Firefly luciferase (alt name: Luc2P)
  Species: P. pyralis
  Insert size (bp): 1776
  Promoter: FOXO
  Cloning method: Gibson Cloning
  Sequencing primers: 5′ GGTACAGTGCAGGGGAAAGA
Resource information
  A portion of this plasmid was derived from a plasmid made by: pGL4.29 reporter vector (Promega)
Terms and licenses: Academic/Nonprofit Terms; Industry Terms: Not Available to Industry
How to cite: pLminP_Luc2P_RE8 was a gift from Ramnik Xavier (Addgene plasmid # 90342 ; http://n2t.net/addgene:90342 ; RRID:Addgene_90342)
